Addgene plasmid #49990: pN565
Purpose: expresses an attenuated T7 RNAP under an isopropyl β-d-1-thiogalactopyranoside (IPTG) inducible control
Depositing lab: Christopher Voigt. Depositing organization: University of California, San Francisco (UCSF). Publication: Design of orthogonal genetic switches based on a crosstalk map of sigmas, anti-sigmas, and promoters. Rhodius VA, Segall-Shapiro TH, Sharon BD, Ghodasara A, Orlova E, Tabakh H, Burkhardt DH, Clancy K, Peterson TC, Gross CA, Voigt CA. Mol Syst Biol. 2013 Oct 29;9:702. doi: 10.1038/msb.2013.58. PubMed 24169405.
Backbone
  Vector backbone: pIncW
  Modifications to backbone: Plasmid pIncW (pSa, SpR) was generated from pEXT21 (pSa,SpR) by deletion of osa, nuc1, the Tn21 integrase gene, and ORF18 (Temme, et al. PNAS 2012, PMID 22509035).
  Vector type: Bacterial Expression, Synthetic Biology
Growth in bacteria
  Bacterial resistance: Spectinomycin, 50 μg/mL
  Growth temperature: 37°C
  Growth strain: DH10B
  Growth instructions: Plasmid is maintained at only 2-3 copies/cells, so it is difficult to sequence from minipreps (better to use PCR).
  Copy number: Low Copy
Gene/Insert
  Gene/Insert name: T7 RNAP* (alt name: attenuated T7 RNAP)
  Species: Bacteriophage T7
  Mutation: R632S
  Promoter: pTac-symmetric
  Tag / fusion protein: umuD degradation tag (N terminal on backbone)
  Cloning method: Restriction Enzyme; 5′ cloning site unknown (unknown if destroyed); 3′ cloning site unknown (unknown if destroyed)
  Sequencing primers: 5′ aaggcgcactcccgttctgg; 3′ attaccgcctttgagtgagc
Terms and licenses: Academic/Nonprofit Terms; Industry Terms: Not Available to Industry
Depositor comments: CDS of the T7 RNAP starts with the GTG at the beginning of the sequence.
How to cite: pN565 was a gift from Christopher Voigt (Addgene plasmid # 49990 ; http://n2t.net/addgene:49990 ; RRID:Addgene_49990)
