[The description below was written by a language model from this plasmid's Addgene catalogue record and pLannotate feature annotations shown in this document.]
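Description:
pN565 is a low-copy bacterial expression plasmid for synthetic biology work in E. coli. It is built on pIncW, a derivative of pEXT21 that replicates from the pSa origin with its cognate RepA protein. The record states it is kept at only about two to three copies per cell. Selection is by spectinomycin, through the aadA aminoglycoside adenylyltransferase (annotated SmR). The catalogue entry says pIncW was made by deleting osa, nuc1, the Tn21 integrase gene and ORF18. However, the annotation of the 9.9 kb sequence still picks up a nuc-like reading frame and an adjacent predicted ORF. It also finds short remnants of gentamicin and tetracycline resistance genes, which are fragments and unlikely to be functional.

The payload is an attenuated bacteriophage T7 RNA polymerase (T7 RNAP*). It carries the R632S substitution, is fused at its N terminus to a fragment of UmuD that serves as a degradation tag, and starts from a GTG codon. Together with the very low copy number, these features keep polymerase activity in the cell low. Transcription comes from a tac promoter followed by a symmetric lac operator, a variant optimised for tight repressor binding. The plasmid supplies its own lac repressor from lacI under the stronger lacIq promoter, so expression is repressed until IPTG is added. A BioBrick suffix and the tonB terminator follow the coding sequence, and further terminators insulate the other cassettes. The plasmid acts as an IPTG-controlled source of T7 RNAP for driving T7-promoter genes carried on other constructs. It was deposited with a study on orthogonal sigma factor, anti-sigma factor and promoter switches.
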