Features (pLannotate 1.2.2; 19 found; start..end, strand, type, name):
      4..120     +  CDS            umuD (fragment): UMUD_ECOLI - Experimental evidence at protein level: Swiss-Prot protein existence level 1. Involved in UV protection and mutation. Poorly processive, error-prone DNA polymerase involved in translesion repair (PubMed:10801133). Essential for induced (or SOS) mutagenesis. Able to replicate DNA across DNA lesions (thymine photodimers and abasic sites, called translesion synthesis) in the presence of activated RecA; efficiency is maximal in the presence of the beta sliding-clamp and clamp-loading complex of DNA polymerase III plus single-stranded binding protein (SSB) (PubMed:10801133). RecA and t
    127..2772    +  CDS            RPOL_BPT7: Experimental evidence at protein level: Swiss-Prot protein existence level 1. Highly processive DNA-dependent RNA polymerase that catalyzes the transcription of class II and class III viral genes. Recognizes a specific promoter sequence and enters first into an 'abortive phase' where very short transcripts are synthesized and released before proceeding to the processive transcription of long RNA chains. Unwinds the double-stranded DNA to expose the coding strand for templating. Participates in the initiation of viral DNA replication presumably by making primers accessible to the DNA polymerase
   2776..2796    +  misc_feature   BioBrick suffix: universal suffix for all parts
   2832..2863    +  terminator     tonB terminator: bidirectional E. coli tonB-P14 transcription terminator
   2910..2950    -  terminator     bacterial terminator (fragment): putative bacterial transcription terminator
   3725..4696    +  CDS            RepA: replication protein of plasmid pSa; repA
   4733..5168    +  rep_origin     pSa ori: origin of replication from bacterial plasmid pSa
   5408..6034    +  CDS            YNU1_SHIFL: Protein predicted: Swiss-Prot protein existence level 4. May influence the expression of the nuc gene. From Shigella flexneri.
   6034..6555    +  CDS            nuc: NUC_SHIFL - Protein inferred from homology: Swiss-Prot protein existence level 3. From Shigella flexneri.
   6780..6836    +  CDS            GmR (fragment): gentamycin acetyltransferase; aacC1; confers resistance to gentamycin
   6843..7634    +  CDS            SmR: aminoglycoside adenylyltransferase (Murphy, 1985); aadA; confers resistance to spectinomycin and streptomycin
   7792..7851    +  terminator     his operon terminator: This putative transcriptin terminator from the E. coli his operon has a 2-bp deletion introduced during synthesis. Its efficiency has not been determined.
   7911..7940    -  terminator     T3Te terminator: phage T3 early transcription terminator
   8043..9125    -  CDS            lacI: lac repressor; lacI; The lac repressor binds to the lac operator to inhibit transcription in E. coli. This inhibition can be relieved by adding lactose or isopropyl-β-D-thiogalactopyranoside (IPTG).
   9126..9203    -  promoter       lacIq promoter: lacI (mutant); In the lacIq allele, a single base change in the promoter boosts expression of the lacI gene about 10-fold.
   9242..9533    -  CDS            TcR (fragment): tetracycline efflux protein; tet; confers resistance to tetracycline
   9545..9646    -  CDS            yciV (fragment): RNAAM_ECOLI - Also known as trpH From Escherichia coli (strain K12).
   9722..9750    +  promoter       tac promoter: strong E. coli promoter; hybrid between the trp and lac UV5 promoters
   9756..9775    -  protein_bind   lac operator (symmetric): The lac repressor binds to the lac operator to inhibit transcription in E. coli. This inhibition can be relieved by adding lactose or isopropyl-β-D-thiogalactopyranoside (IPTG). The symmetric lac operator was optimized for tight binding of lac repressor. lac repressor encoded by lacI
>Addgene plasmid #49990 | pN565 | addgene full sequence | sequence record 384231 | Addgene NGS Result
GTGTTGTTTATCAAGCCTGCGGATCTCCGCGAAATTGTGACTTTTCCGCTATTTAGCGATCTTGTTCAGT
GTGGCTTTCCTTCACCGGCAGCAGATTACGTTGAACAGCGCATCGATCTGGGTGGCAACACGATTAACAT
CGCTAAGAACGACTTCTCTGACATCGAACTGGCTGCTATCCCGTTCAACACTCTGGCTGACCATTACGGT
GAGCGTTTAGCTCGCGAACAGTTGGCCCTTGAGCATGAGTCTTACGAGATGGGTGAAGCACGCTTCCGCA
AGATGTTTGAGCGTCAACTTAAAGCTGGTGAGGTTGCGGATAACGCTGCCGCCAAGCCTCTCATCACTAC
CCTACTCCCTAAGATGATTGCACGCATCAACGACTGGTTTGAGGAAGTGAAAGCTAAGCGCGGCAAGCGC
CCGACAGCCTTCCAGTTCCTGCAAGAAATCAAGCCGGAAGCCGTAGCGTACATCACCATTAAGACCACTC
TGGCTTGCCTAACCAGTGCTGACAATACAACCGTTCAGGCTGTAGCAAGCGCAATCGGTCGGGCCATTGA
GGACGAGGCTCGCTTCGGTCGTATCCGTGACCTTGAAGCTAAGCACTTCAAGAAAAACGTTGAGGAACAA
CTCAACAAGCGCGTAGGGCACGTCTACAAGAAAGCATTTATGCAAGTTGTCGAGGCTGACATGCTCTCTA
AGGGTCTACTCGGTGGCGAGGCGTGGTCTTCGTGGCATAAGGAAGACTCTATTCATGTAGGAGTACGCTG
CATCGAGATGCTCATTGAGTCAACCGGAATGGTTAGCTTACACCGCCAAAATGCTGGCGTAGTAGGTCAA
GACTCTGAGACTATCGAACTCGCACCTGAATACGCTGAGGCTATCGCAACCCGTGCAGGTGCGCTGGCTG
GCATCTCTCCGATGTTCCAACCTTGCGTAGTTCCTCCTAAGCCGTGGACTGGCATTACTGGTGGTGGCTA
TTGGGCTAACGGTCGTCGTCCTCTGGCGCTGGTGCGTACTCACAGTAAGAAAGCACTGATGCGCTACGAA
GACGTTTACATGCCTGAGGTGTACAAAGCGATTAACATTGCGCAAAACACCGCATGGAAAATCAACAAGA
AAGTCCTAGCGGTCGCCAACGTAATCACCAAGTGGAAGCATTGTCCGGTCGAGGACATCCCTGCGATTGA
GCGTGAAGAACTCCCGATGAAACCGGAAGACATCGACATGAATCCTGAGGCTCTCACCGCGTGGAAACGT
GCTGCCGCTGCTGTGTACCGCAAGGACAAGGCTCGCAAGTCTCGCCGTATCAGCCTTGAGTTCATGCTTG
AGCAAGCCAATAAGTTTGCTAACCATAAGGCCATCTGGTTCCCTTACAACATGGACTGGCGCGGTCGTGT
TTACGCTGTGTCAATGTTCAACCCGCAAGGTAACGATATGACCAAAGGACTGCTTACGCTGGCGAAAGGT
AAACCAATCGGTAAGGAAGGTTACTACTGGCTGAAAATCCACGGTGCAAACTGTGCGGGTGTCGACAAGG
TTCCGTTCCCTGAGCGCATCAAGTTCATTGAGGAAAACCACGAGAACATCATGGCTTGCGCTAAGTCTCC
ACTGGAGAACACTTGGTGGGCTGAGCAAGATTCTCCGTTCTGCTTCCTTGCGTTCTGCTTTGAGTACGCT
GGGGTACAGCACCACGGCCTGAGCTATAACTGCTCCCTTCCGCTGGCGTTTGACGGGTCTTGCTCTGGCA
TCCAGCACTTCTCCGCGATGCTCCGAGATGAGGTAGGTGGTCGCGCGGTTAACTTGCTTCCTAGTGAAAC
CGTTCAGGACATCTACGGGATTGTTGCTAAGAAAGTCAACGAGATTCTACAAGCAGACGCAATCAATGGG
ACCGATAACGAAGTAGTTACCGTGACCGATGAGAACACTGGTGAAATCTCTGAGAAAGTCAAGCTGGGCA
CTAAGGCACTGGCTGGTCAATGGCTGGCTTACGGTGTTACTCGCAGTGTGACTAAGAGTTCAGTCATGAC
GCTGGCTTACGGGTCCAAAGAGTTCGGCTTCCGTCAACAAGTGCTGGAAGATACCATTCAGCCAGCTATT
GATTCCGGCAAGGGTCTGATGTTCACTCAGCCGAATCAGGCTGCTGGATACATGGCTAAGCTGATTTGGG
AATCTGTGAGCGTGACGGTGGTAGCTGCGGTTGAAGCAATGAACTGGCTTAAGTCTGCTGCTAAGCTGCT
GGCTGCTGAGGTCAAAGATAAGAAGACTGGAGAGATTCTTCGCAAGCGTTGCGCTGTGCATTGGGTAACT
CCTGATGGTTTCCCTGTGTGGCAGGAATACAAGAAGCCTATTCAGACGCGCTTGAACCTGATGTTCCTCG
GTCAGTTCCGCTTACAGCCTACCATTAACACCAACAAAGATAGCGAGATTGATGCACACAAACAGGAGTC
TGGTATCGCTCCTAACTTTGTACACAGCCAAGACGGTAGCCACCTTCGTAAGACTGTAGTGTGGGCACAC
GAGAAGTACGGAATCGAATCTTTTGCACTGATTCACGACTCCTTCGGTACGATTCCGGCTGACGCTGCGA
ACCTGTTCAAAGCAGTGCGCGAAACTATGGTTGACACATATGAGTCTTGTGATGTACTGGCTGATTTCTA
CGACCAGTTCGCTGACCAGTTGCACGAGTCTCAATTGGACAAAATGCCAGCACTTCCGGCTAAAGGTAAC
TTGAACCTCCGTGACATCTTAGAGTCGGACTTCGCGTTCGCGTAATACTAGTAGCGGCCGCTGCAGGAGT
CACTAAGGGTTAGTTAGTTAGATTAGCAGAAAGTCAAAAGCCTCCGACCGGAGGCTTTTGACTAAAACTT
CCCTTGGGGTTATCATTGGGGCTCACTCAAAGGCGGTAATCAGATAAAAAAAATCCTTAGCTTTCGCTAA
GGATGATTTCTGCTAGAGCTGTCAGACCAGAGCTCCAAACCAACGTTTTATCTATACCGCTACAGGGTAT
TTAATTCCTATTTAATCTGCGCTAGAATGAGGCATGTTTAACCGAATCTGACGTTTTCCCTGCAAATGCC
AAAATACTATGCCTATCTCCGGGTTTCGCGTGACGGCCAAGACCCGGAAAACCAAAAATACGGTTTGCTC
GAATACGCGAACGCCAAAGGCTTCGCGCCGCTACAGATCGAGGAAGAAATTGCCAGCAGAGCAAAGGACT
GGCGCAAGCGCAAGCTCGGAGCAATCATCGAAAAGGCCGAGCGTGGCGACGTGCTACTGACGCCGGAGAT
TACGCGCATTGCCGGTTCCGCCCTCGCCGCCTTGGAAATTCTCAAAGCGGCGAGCGAGCGCGGCCTAATC
GTCCATGTGACCAAACAGAAGATCATCATGGACGGCAGCCTACAAAGCGACATCATGGCAACCGTGCTTG
GCTTGGCTGCACAGATCGAGCGGCATTTCATTCAGGCACGTACCACCGAGGCGCTACAAGTCGCCAGAGA
GCGCGGCAAGACGCTCGGGCGACCCAAGGGCAGCAAATCGAGCGCCTTGAAGCTGGACAGCCGTATTGAT
GAAGTACAGGCATACGTGAACCTTGGCTTGCCGCAAAGTCGCGCAGCCGAGTTGTTAGGCGTCAGCCCTC
ACACCTTGCGCCTGTTCATCAAACGCCGGAACATCAAACCCACAAACACTAGACCAACCATCACCATGCC
GGGGAGGGAACAACATGCCTAAGAACAACAAAGCCCCCGGCCATCGTATCAACGAGATCATCAAGACGAG
CCTCGCGCTCGAAATGGAGGATGCCCGCGAAGCTGGCTTAGTCGGCTACATGGCCCGTTGCCTTGTGCAA
GCGACCATGCCCCACACCGACCCCAAGACCAGCTACTTTGAGCGCACCAATGGCATCGTCACCTTGTCGA
TCATGGGCAAGCCGAGCATCGGCCTGCCCTACGGTTCTATGCCGCGCACCTTGCTTGCTTGGATATGCAC
CGAGGCCGTGCGAACGAAAGACCCCGTGTTGAACCTTGGCCGGTCGCAATCGGAATTTCTACAAAGGCTC
GGAATGCACACCGATGGCCGTTACACGGCCACCCTTCGCAATCAGGCGCAACGCCTGTTTTCATCCATGA
TTTCGCTTGCCGGCGAGCAAGGCAATGACTTCGGCATTGAGAACGTCGTCATTGCCAAGCGCGCTTTTCT
ATTCTGGAATCCCAAGCGGCCAGAAGATCGGGCGCTATGGGATAGCACCCTCACCCTCACAGGCGATTTC
TTCGAGGAAGTCACCCGCTCACCGGTTCCTATCCGAATCGACTACCTGCATGCCTTGCGGCAGTCTCCGC
TTGCGATGGACATTTACACGTGGCTGACCTATCGCGTGTTCCTGTTGCGGGCCAAGGGCCGCCCCTTCGT
GCAAATCCCTTGGGTCGCCCTGCAAGCGCAATTCGGCTCATCCTATGGCAGCCGCGCACGCAACTCGCCC
GAACTGGACGATAAGGCCCGAGAGCGGGCAGAGCGGGCAGCACTCGCCAGCTTCAAATACAACTTCAAAA
AGCGCCTACGCGAAGTGTTGATTGTCTATCCCGAGGCAAGCGACTGCATCGAAGATGACGGCGAATGCCT
GCGCATCAAATCCACACGCCTGCATGTCACCCGCGCACCCGGCAAGGGCGCTCGCATCGGCCCCCCTCCG
ACTTGACCAGGCCAACGCTACGCTTGGCTTGGTCAAGCCTTCCCATCCAACAGCCCGCCGTCGAGCGGGC
TTTTTTATCCCCGGAAGCCTGTGGATAGAGGGTAGTTATCCACGCGAAACCGCTAATGCCCCGCAAAGCC
TTGATTCACGGGGCTTTCCGGCCCGCTCCAAAAACTATCCACGTGAAATCGCTAATCAGGGTACGTGAAA
TCGCTAATCGGAGTACGTGAAATCGCTAATAAGGTCACGTGAAATCGCTAATCAAAAAGGCACGTGAGAA
CGCTAATAGCCCTTTCAGATCAACAGCTTGCAAACACCCCTCGCTCCGGCAAGTAGTTACAGCAAGTAGT
ATGTTCAATTAGCTTTTCAATTATGAATATATATATCAATTATTGGTCGCCCTTGGCTTGTGGACAATGC
GCTACGCGCACCGGCTCCGCCCGTGGACAACCGCAAGCGGTTGCCCACCGTCGAGCGCCTTTGCCCACAA
CCCGGCGGCCGCAACAGATCGTTTTATAAATTTTTTTTTTTGAAAAAGAAAAAGCCCGAAAGGCGGCAAC
CTCTCGGGCTTCTGGATTTCCGATCAACGCAGGAGTCGTTCGGAAAGTAGCTGTTCCAGAATTATAGGCG
CAGAGACACCAGATTCCAAGATGGCTCTGTTAAATTGTTGTAGTATGTAGTATCATACAACATACTACAG
TACAGAGGCCCGCAAGAATGGCAATCACTAAACAAGACATTTGGCGAGCAGCCGACGAACTGGACGCCGA
AGGCATCCGGCCCACTTTGGCCGCCGTGCGCAAGAAACTCGGAAGCGGTAGCTTCACAACCATTTCCGAT
GCAATGGCTGAATGGAAAAACCGCAAGACCGCCACCCTGCCCTCATCAGACCCATTGCCGGTTGCAGTCA
ACGAGCATCTTGCCGAGCTTGGCAATGCGCTATGGGCTATCGCCCTGGCGCACGCCAACGCCCGGTTTGA
CGAAGATCGGAAACAGATCGAGGCCGACAAAGCGGCCATCAGCCAGCAGCTTGCCGAAGCAATCGAACTA
GCCGACACCTTCACCCGCGAAAACGACCAGCTCCGCGAACGAGTGAATCAGCTCGAACCTATGGAACGCG
AGCGCGACAAGCTGGCCGACCAGCTTGCCGAAGTGAAACGCCGCAGCGGCGAAGAACTAAACCGCTGCAT
GGAAAAGCTCACCCAACGCGATAACGAGGCTATCGAGGCCCGCAAACAGGCCAAGGAGGCCATCGAGCGC
GCCGCCAGTCTGCAAGGTCAGGTGGAAGCCCTCAAAGAGCAGGTCGCCAATCTCACAGCCGTCTTGAAAA
CAGGAGGCAAACAATGAAAAGCGCCCTTGCCGCCCTTCGCGCGGTCGCGGCCGCTGTCGTCCTAATCGTC
AGTGTGCCCGCTTGGGCCGACTTCCGGGGTGAAGTCGTCCGAATCCTTGACGGTGACACTATCGACGTTT
TGGTGAACCGTCAGACCATCCGCGTGAGATTGGCCGATATTGACGCACCGGAAAGCGGCCAAGCCTTCGG
CTCCCGTGCTCGCCAACGGCTCGCCGACTTGACCTTTCGCCAAGAGGTTCAAGTGACCGAAAAAGAGGTT
GATCGGTATGGCCGCACTCTTGGGGTCGTTTACGCGCCGTTGCAATACCCCGGCGGCCAAACACAACTCA
CCAACATCAATGCGATCATGGTTCAAGAAGGCATGGCCTGGGCTTACCGTTATTACGGCAAACCAACCGA
CGCGCAGATGTACGAGTATGAAAAAGAGGCCCGCCGCCAACGGCTCGGCCTTTGGTCAGACCCGAATGCT
CAGGAGCCTTGGAAATGGCGTCGCGCCTCGAAAAATGCCACGAACTGACACCGGGCACGCCCCTTGTTCG
ACGCGCCGCAGGCACGTCGAATTTACCGCCGGGACGCCCCTCGTCCCGACACTTCCAGATCGCCATAGCG
CACAGCGCCTCGAGCGGTGGTAACGGCGCAGTGGCGGTTTTCATGGCTTGTTATGACTGTTTTTTTGGGG
TACAGTCTATGCCTCGGGCATCCAAGCAGCAAGCGCGTTACGCCGTGGGTCGATGTTTGATGTTATGGAG
CAGCAACGATGTTACGCAGCAGGGCAGTCGCCCTAAAACAAAGTTAAACATCATGAGGGAAGCGGTGATC
GCCGAAGTATCGACTCAACTATCAGAGGTAGTTGGCGTCATCGAGCGCCATCTCGAACCGACGTTGCTGG
CCGTACATTTGTACGGCTCCGCAGTGGATGGCGGCCTGAAGCCACACAGTGATATTGATTTGCTGGTTAC
GGTGACCGTAAGGCTTGATGAAACAACGCGGCGAGCTTTGATCAACGACCTTTTGGAAACTTCGGCTTCC
CCTGGAGAGAGCGAGATTCTCCGCGCTGTAGAAGTCACCATTGTTGTGCACGACGACATCATTCCGTGGC
GTTATCCAGCTAAGCGCGAACTGCAATTTGGAGAATGGCAGCGCAATGACATTCTTGCAGGTATCTTCGA
GCCAGCCACGATCGACATTGATCTGGCTATCTTGCTGACAAAAGCAAGAGAACATAGCGTTGCCTTGGTA
GGTCCAGCGGCGGAGGAACTCTTTGATCCGGTTCCTGAACAGGATCTATTTGAGGCGCTAAATGAAACCT
TAACGCTATGGAACTCGCCGCCCGACTGGGCTGGCGATGAGCGAAATGTAGTGCTTACGTTGTCCCGCAT
TTGGTACAGCGCAGTAACCGGCAAAATCGCGCCGAAGGATGTCGCTGCCGACTGGGCAATGGAGCGCCTG
CCGGCCCAGTATCAGCCCGTCATACTTGAAGCTAGACAGGCTTATCTTGGACAAGAAGAAGATCGCTTGG
CCTCGCGCACAGATCAGTTGGAAGAATTTGTCCACTACGTGAAAGGCGAGATCACCAAGGTAGTCGGCAA
ATAATGTCTAACAATTCGTTCAAGCCGACGCCGCTTCGCGGCGCGGCTTAACTCAAGCGTTAGATGCACT
AAGCACATAATTGCTCACAGCCAAACTATCAGGTCAAGTCTGCTTTTATTATTTTTAAGCGTGCATAATA
AGCCCTACACAAATGGTACCCTCCGGCAAAAAAACGGGCAAGGTGTCACCACCCTGCCCTTTTTCTTTAA
AACCGAAAAGATTACTTCGCGTTTGCCACCTGACGTCTAAGAAAAGGAATATTCAGCAATTTGCCCGTGC
CGAAGAAAGGCCCACCCGTGAAGGTGAGCCAGTGAGTTGATTGCTACGTAATTAGTTAGTTAGCCCTTAG
TGACTCGAATTCTTGGCAGCTTCTAGAGCAATTCGCGCTAACTTACATTAATTGCGTTGCGCTCACTGCC
CGCTTTCCAGTCGGGAAACCTGTCGTGCCAGCTGCATTAATGAATCGGCCAACGCGCGGGGAGAGGCGGT
TTGCGTATTGGGCGCCAGGGTGGTTTTTCTTTTCACCAGTGAGACGGGCAACAGCTGATTGCCCTTCACC
GCCTGGCCCTGAGAGAGTTGCAGCAAGCGGTCCACGCTGGTTTGCCCCAGCAGGCGAAAATCCTGTTTGA
TGGTGGTTAACGGCGGGATATAACATGAGCTGTCTTCGGTATCGTCGTATCCCACTACCGAGATATCCGC
ACCAACGCGCAGCCCGGACTCGGTAATGGCGCGCATTGCGCCCAGCGCCATCTGATCGTTGGCAACCAGC
ATCGCAGTGGGAACGATGCCCTCATTCAGCATTTGCATGGTTTGTTGAAAACCGGACATGGCACTCCAGT
CGCCTTCCCGTTCCGCTATCGGCTGAATTTGATTGCGAGTGAGATATTTATGCCAGCCAGCCAGACGCAG
ACGCGCCGAGACAGAACTTAATGGGCCCGCTAACAGCGCGATTTGCTGGTGACCCAATGCGACCAGATGC
TCCACGCCCAGTCGCGTACCGTCTTCATGGGAGAAAATAATACTGTTGATGGGTGTCTGGTCATAGACAT
CAAGAAATAACGCCGGAACATTAGTGCAGGCAGCTTCCACAGCAATGGCATCCTGGTCATCCAGCGGATA
GTTAATGATCAGCCCACTGACGCGTTGCGCGAGAAGATTGTGCACCGCCGCTTTACAGGCTTCGACGCCG
CTTCGTTCTACCATCGACACCACCACGCTGGCACCCAGTTGATCGGCGCGAGATTTAATCGCCGCGACAA
TTTGCGACGGCGCGTGCAGGGCCAGACTGGAGGTGGCAACGCCAATCAGCAACGACTGTTTGCCCGCCAG
TTGTTGTGCCACGCGGTTGGGAATGTAATTCAGCTCCGCCATCGCCGCTTCCACTTTTTCCCGCGTTTTC
GCAGAAACGTGGCTGGCCTGGTTCACCACGCGGGAAACGGTCTGATAAGAGACACCGGCATACTCTGCGA
CATCGTATAACGTTACTGGTTTCACATTCACCACCCTGAATTGACTCTCTTCCGGGCGCTATCATGCCAT
ACCGCGAAAGGTTTTGCACCATTCGATGGTGTCAACGTAAATGCATGCCGCTTCGCCTTCGCGCGCGAAT
TGGCCGCCATGCCGGCGATAATGGCCTGCTTCTCGCCGAAACGTTTGGTGGCGGGACCAGTGACGAAGGC
TTGAGCGAGGGCGTGCAAGATTCCGAATACCGCAAGCGACAGGCCGATCATCGTCGCGCTCCAGCGAAAG
CGGTCCTCGCCGAAAATGACCCAGAGCGCTGCCGGCACCTGTCCTACGAGTTGCATGATAAAGAAGACAG
TCATAAGTGCGGCGACGATAGTCATGCCCCGCGCCCACCGGAAGGAGCTGACTGGGTTGAAGGCTCTCAA
GGGCATCGGTCGAGATCCGGGCTTATCGACTGCACGGTGCACCAATGCTTCTGGCGTCAGGCAGCCATCG
GAAGCTGTGGTATGGCTGTGCAGGTCGTAAATCACTGCATAATTCGTGTCGCTCAAGGCGCACTCCCGTT
CTGGATAATGTTTTTTGCGCCGACATCATAACGGTTCTGGCAAATATTCTGAAATGAGCTGTTGACAATT
AATCATCGGCTCGTATAATGTGTGGAATTGTGAGCGCTCACAATTTACTAGATGCAGTTTTATTCTCTCG
CCAGCACTGTAATAGGCACTAATATCCAAACCAGTAGCTCAATTGGAGTCGTCTAT
