>Addgene plasmid #49990 | pN565 | addgene partial sequence | sequence record 75698 | spect-f 5'-cagcccgtcatacttgaagc-3'
AGAAGAAGATCGCTTGGCCTCGCGCACAGATCAGTTGGAAGAATTTGTCCACTACGTGAAAGGCGAGATC
ACCAAGGTAGTCGGCAAATAATGTCTAACAATTCGTTCAAGCCGACGCCGCTTCGCGGCGCGGCTTAACT
CAAGCGTTAGATGCACTAAGCACATAATTGCTCACAGCCAAACTATCAGGTCAAGTCTGCTTTTATTATT
TTTAAGCGTGCATAATAAGCCCTACACAAATGGTACCCTCCGGCAAAAAAACGGGCAAGGTGTCACCACC
CTGCCCTTTTTCTTTAAAACCGAAAAGATTACTTCGCGTTTGCCACCTGACGTCTAAGAAAAGGAATATT
CAGCAATTTGCCCGTGCCGAAGAAAGGCCCACCCGTGAAGGTGAGCCAGTGAGTTGATTGCTACGTAATT
AGTTAGTTAGCCCTTAGTGACTCGAATTCTTGGCAGCTTCTAGAGCAATTCGCGCTAACTTACATTAATT
GCGTTGCGCTCACTGCCCGCTTTCCAGTCGGGAAACCTGTCGTGCCAGCTGCATTAATGAATCGGCCAAC
GCGCGGGGAGAGGCGGTTTGCGTATTGGGCGCCAGGGTGGTTTTTCTTTTCACCAGTGAGACGGGCAACA
GCTGATTGCCCTTCACCGCCTGGCCCTGAGAGAGTTGCAGCAAGCGGTCCACGCTGGTTTGCCCCAGCAG
GCGAAAATCCTGTTTGATGGTGGTTAACGGCGGGATATAACATGAGCTGTCTTCGGTATCGTCGTATCCC
ACTACCGAGATATCCGCACCAACGCGCAGCCCGGACTCGGTAATGGCGCGCATTGCGCCCAGCGCCATCT
GATCGTTGGCAACCAGCATCGCAGTGGGAACGATGCCCTCATTCAGCATTTGCATGGTTTGTTGAAAACC
GGACATGGCACTCCAGTCGCCTTCCCGTTCCGCTATCGGCTGAATTTGATTGCGAGTGAGATATTTATGC
CAGCCAGCCAGACGCAGACGCGCCGAGACAGAACTTAATGGGCCCGCTAACAGCGCGATTTGCTGGTGAC
CCAATGCGAC
