>Addgene plasmid #49990 | pN565 | addgene partial sequence | sequence record 75817 | pEXT20-F2 5'-GCATAATTCGTGTCGC-3'
ATGTTTTTTGCGCCGACATCATAACGGTTCTGGCAAATATTCTGAAATGAGCTGTTGACAATTAATCATC
GGCTCGTATAATGTGTGGAATTGTGAGCGCTCACAATTTACTAGATGCAGTTTTATTCTCTCGCCAGCAC
TGTAATAGGCACTAATATCCAAACCAGTAGCTCAATTGGAGTCGTCTATGTGTTGTTTATCAAGCCTGCG
GATCTCCGCGAAATTGTGACTTTTCCGCTATTTAGCGATCTTGTTCAGTGTGGCTTTCCTTCACCGGCAG
CAGATTACGTTGAACAGCGCATCGATCTGGGTGGCAACACGATTAACATCGCTAAGAACGACTTCTCTGA
CATCGAACTGGCTGCTATCCCGTTCAACACTCTGGCTGACCATTACGGTGAGCGTTTAGCTCGCGAACAG
TTGGCCCTTGAGCATGAGTCTTACGAGATGGGTGAAGCACGCTTCCGCAAGATGTTTGAGCGTCAACTTA
AAGCTGGTGAGGTTGCGGATAACGCTGCCGCCAAGCCTCTCATCACTACCCTACTCCCTAAGATGATTGC
ACGCATCAACGACTGGTTTGAGGAAGTGAAAGCTAAGCGCGGCAAGCGCCCGACAGCCTTCCAGTTCCTG
CAAGAAATCAAGCCGGAAGCCGTAGCGTACATCACCATTAAGACCACTCTGGCTTGCCTAACCAGTGCTG
ACAATACAACCGTTCAGGCTGTAGCAAGCGCAATCGGTCGGGCCATTGAGGACGAGGCTCGCTTCGGTCG
TATCCGTGACCTTGAAGCTAAGCACTTCAAGAAAAACGTTGAGGAACAACTCAACAAGCGCGTAGGGCAC
GTCTACAAGAAAGCATTTATGCAAGTTGTCGAGGCTGACATGCTCTCTAAGGGTCTACTCGGTGGCGAGG
CGTGGTCTTCGTGGCATAAGGAAGACTCTATTCATGTAGGAGTACGCTGCATCGAGATGCTCATTGAGTC
AACCGGAATGGTTAGCTTACACCGCCAAAATGCTGGCGTAGTAGGTCAAGACTCTGAGACTATCGAACTC
GCACCTGAATACGCTGAGGCTATCGCAACCCGTGCAGGTG
