>Addgene plasmid #49990 | pN565 | addgene partial sequence | sequence record 75818 | Spect-R 5'-ACTTTGTTTTAGGGCGACTG-3'
TTGCTGCTCCATAACATCAAACATCGACCCACGGCGTAACGCGCTTGCTGCTTGGATGCCCGAGGCATAG
ACTGTACCCCAAAAAAACAGTCATAACAAGCCATGAAAACCGCCACTGCGCCGTTACCACCGCTCGAGGC
GCTGTGCGCTATGGCGATCTGGAAGTGTCGGGACGAGGGGCGTCCCGGCGGTAAATTCGACGTGCCTGCG
GCGCGTCGAACAAGGGGCGTGCCCGGTGTCAGTTCGTGGCATTTTTCGAGGCGCGACGCCATTTCCAAGG
CTCCTGAGCATTCGGGTCTGACCAAAGGCCGAGCCGTTGGCGGCGGGCCTCTTTTTCATACTCGTACATC
TGCGCGTCGGTTGGTTTGCCGTAATAACGGTAAGCCCAGGCCATGCCTTCTTGAACCATGATCGCATTGA
TGTTGGTGAGTTGTGTTTGGCCGCCGGGGTATTGCAACGGCGCGTAAACGACCCCAAGAGTGCGGCCATA
CCGATCAACCTCTTTTTCGGTCACTTGAACCTCTTGGCGAAAGGTCAAGTCGGCGAGCCGTTGGCGAGCA
CGGGAGCCGAAGGCTTGGCCGCTTTCCGGTGCGTCAATATCGGCCAATCTCACGCGGATGGTCTGACGGT
TCACCAAAACGTCGATAGTGTCACCGTCAAGGATTCGGACGACTTCACCCCGGAAGTCGGCCCAAGCGGG
CACACTGACGATTAGGACGACAGCGGCCGCGACCGCGCGAAGGGCGGCAAGGGCGCTTTTCATTGTTTGC
CTCCTGTTTTCAAGACGGCTGTGA
