>Addgene plasmid #49990 | pN565 | addgene partial sequence | sequence record 76571 | RNAde-BB-2R 5'-attaccgcctttgagtgagc -3'
GGAAGTTTTAGTCAAAAGCCTCCGGTCGGAGGCTTTTGACTTTCTGCTAATCTAACTAACTAACCCTTAG
TGACTCCTGCAGCGGCCGCTACTAGTATTACGCGAACGCGAAGTCCGACTCTAAGATGTCACGGAGGTTC
AAGTTACCTTTAGCCGGAAGTGCTGGCATTTTGTCCAATTGAGACTCGTGCAACTGGTCAGCGAACTGGT
CGTAGAAATCAGCCAGTACATCACAAGACTCATATGTGTCAACCATAGTTTCGCGCACTGCTTTGAACAG
GTTCGCAGCGTCAGCCGGAATCGTACCGAAGGAGTCGTGAATCAGTGCAAAAGATTCGATTCCGTACTTC
TCGTGTGCCCACACTACAGTCTTACGAAGGTGGCTACCGTCTTGGCTGTGTACAAAGTTAGGAGCGATAC
CAGACTCCTGTTTGTGTGCATCAATCTCGCTATCTTTGTTGGTGTTAATGGTAGGCTGTAAGCGGAACTG
ACCGAGGAACATCAGGTTCAAGCGCGTCTGAATAGGCTTCTTGTATTCCTGCCACACAGGGAAACCATCA
GGAGTTACCCAATGCACAGCGCAACGCTTGCGAAGAATCTCTCCAGTCTTCTTATCTTTGACCTCAGCAG
CCAGCAGCTTAGCAGCAGACTTAAGCCAGTTCATTGCTTCAACCGCAGCTACCACCGTCACGCTCACAGA
TTCCCAAATCAGCTTAGCCATGTATCCAGCAGCCTGATTCGGCTGAGTGAACATCAGACCCTTGCCGGAA
TC
