>Addgene plasmid #49990 | pN565 | addgene partial sequence | sequence record 77911 | T7RNApol-R 5'-CTGATTCgGCTGAGTGAACATC-3'
AATAGCTGGCTGAATGGTATCTTCCAGCACTTGTTGACGGAAGCCGAACTCTTTGGACCCGTAAGCCAGC
GTCATGACTGAACTCTTAGTCACACTGCGAGTAACACCGTAAGCCAGCCATTGACCAGCCAGTGCCTTAG
TGCCCAGCTTGACTTTCTCAGAGATTTCACCAGTGTTCTCATCGGTCACGGTAACTACTTCGTTATCGGT
CCCATTGATTGCGTCTGCTTGTAGAATCTCGTTGACTTTCTTAGCAACAATCCCGTAGATGTCCTGAACG
GTTTCACTAGGAAGCAAGTTAACCGCGCGACCACCTACCTCATCTCGGAGCATCGCGGAGAAGTGCTGGA
TGCCAGAGCAAGACCCGTCAAACGCCAGCGGAAGGGAGCAGTTATAGCTCAGGCCGTGGTGCTGTACCCC
AGCGTACTCAAAGCAGAACGCAAGGAAGCAGAACGGAGAATCTTGCTCAGCCCACCAAGTGTTCTCCAGT
GGAGACTTAGCGCAAGCCATGATGTTCTCGTGGTTTTCCTCAATGAACTTGATGCGCTCAGGGAACGGAA
CCTTGTCGACACCCGCACAGTTTGCACCGTGGATTTTCAGCCAGTAGTAACCTTCCTTACCGATTGGTTT
ACCTTTCGCCAGCGTAAGCAGTCCTTTGGTCATATCGTTACCTTGCGGGTTGAACATTGACACAGCGTAA
ACACGACCGCGCCAGTCCATGTTGTAAGGGAACCAGATGGCCTTATGGTTAGCAAACTTATTGGCTTGCT
CAAGCATGAACTCAAGGCTGATACGGCGAGACTTGCGAGCCTTGTCCTTGCGGTACACAGCAGCGGCAGC
ACGTTTCCACGCGGTGAGAGCCTCAGGATTCATGTCGATGTCTTCCGGTTTCATCGGGAGTTCTTCACGC
TCAATCGCAGGGATGTCCTCGACCGGACAATGCTTCCACTTGGTGATTACGTTGGCGACCGCTAGGACTT
TCTTGTTGATTTTCCATGCGGTGTTTTGCGCAATGTTAATCGCTTTGTACACCTCAGGCATGTAAACGTC
TTCGTAGCGCATCAGTGCTTTCTTACTG
